Addgene plasmid #200517: pMC-ME_2a-EGFP-pA ORF-1 without ATG
Purpose: mini circle middle entry plasmid for 2a-eGFP-pA ORF1 (without ATG) with flanking BsaI cut sites
Depositing lab: Junsu Kang. Depositing organization: University of Wisconsin, Madison. Publication: Advancing knock-in approaches for robust genome editing in zebrafish. Rodriguez-Parks A, Beezley EG, Manna S, Silaban I, Almutawa SI, Cao S, Ahmed H, Guyer M, Baker S, Richards MP, Kang J. Biol Open. 2026 Feb 2:bio.062472. doi: 10.1242/bio.062472. PubMed 41630603.
Backbone
  Vector backbone: pU6a:sgRNA#3
  Backbone manufacturer: Addgene #64247
  Total vector size (bp): 3488
  Vector type: Mini-Golden
Growth in bacteria
  Bacterial resistance: Spectinomycin, 50 μg/mL
  Growth temperature: 37°C
  Growth strain: DH5alpha
  Copy number: Unknown
Gene/Insert
  Gene/Insert name: eGFP
Terms and licenses: Academic/Nonprofit Terms; Industry Terms: Not Available to Industry
How to cite: pMC-ME_2a-EGFP-pA ORF-1 without ATG was a gift from Junsu Kang (Addgene plasmid # 200517 ; http://n2t.net/addgene:200517 ; RRID:Addgene_200517)
