[The description below was written by a language model from this plasmid's Addgene catalogue record and pLannotate feature annotations shown in this document.]
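Description:
pMC-ME_2a-EGFP-pA ORF-1 without ATG is a 3,488 bp "middle entry" module for a Golden Gate-style ("Mini-Golden") assembly system, built on the pU6a:sgRNA#3 backbone and intended for constructing minicircle donor DNA for knock-in genome editing in zebrafish. It is a bacterial cloning plasmid rather than an expression vector. It replicates in E. coli from a high-copy ColE1/pUC-type origin and is selected with spectinomycin through the aadA (SmR) aminoglycoside adenylyltransferase gene. Fragments of a class 1 integron Pc promoter and a gentamicin acetyltransferase gene lie just upstream of this marker. The short lacZα, lacI and T7 promoter fragments are annotated only as partial matches and look like backbone remnants, and rrnB T1 and T2 terminators are also annotated.

The payload is a promoterless reporter cassette: a 2A self-cleaving peptide sequence fused to EGFP, followed by an SV40 polyadenylation signal. The automated feature table annotates EGFP and the poly(A) signal but not the 2A element or the BsaI sites, which are known only from the catalogue description. The cassette lacks its own start codon and is set in reading frame 1. It is therefore designed to be joined in frame to an endogenous coding sequence, so that EGFP is translated from the host gene's transcript and released from the native protein by 2A-mediated ribosome skipping. The name implies that sibling plasmids cover the other frames, but the record does not list them. Flanking BsaI type IIS sites allow the module to be excised and ligated directionally with other entry parts. The record does not specify those partner parts or the overhangs used.
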