Features (pLannotate 1.2.2; 11 found; start..end, strand, type, name):
     52..95      +  terminator     rrnB T1 terminator: Escherichia coli rrnB; transcription terminator T1 from the E. coli rrnB gene
    142..178     -  CDS            lacZα (fragment): LacZα fragment of β-galactosidase; lacZ fragment
    262..978     +  CDS            EGFP: the original enhanced GFP (Yang et al., 1996) mammalian codon-optimized
    986..1003    -  promoter       T7 promoter (fragment): promoter for bacteriophage T7 RNA polymerase
   1008..1142    -  polyA_signal   SV40 poly(A) signal: SV40 polyadenylation signal
   1317..1340    +  promoter       Pc promoter (fragment): intI1 (promoter lies within the coding sequence); class 1 integron promoter
   1516..1572    +  CDS            GmR (fragment): gentamycin acetyltransferase; aacC1; confers resistance to gentamycin
   1579..2370    +  CDS            SmR: aminoglycoside adenylyltransferase (Murphy, 1985); aadA; confers resistance to spectinomycin and streptomycin
   2463..3051    +  rep_origin     ori: high-copy-number ColE1/pMB1/pBR322/pUC origin of replication
   3234..3326    +  CDS            lacI (fragment): lac repressor; lacI; The lac repressor binds to the lac operator to inhibit transcription in E. coli. This inhibition can be relieved by adding lactose or isopropyl-β-D-thiogalactopyranoside (IPTG).
   3381..3408    -  terminator     rrnB T2 terminator: transcription terminator T2 from the E. coli rrnB gene
>Addgene plasmid #200517 | pMC-ME_2a-EGFP-pA ORF-1 without ATG | addgene full sequence | sequence record 394475 | Addgene NGS Result
GCTCCCGGCGGATTTGTCCTACTCAGGAGAGCGTTCACCGACAAACAACAGATAAAACGAAAGGCCCAGT
CTTCCGACTGAGCCTTTCGTTTTATTTGATGCCTGGCAGTTCCCTACTCTCGCGTTAACGCTAGCATGGA
TGTTTTCCCAGTCACGACGTTGTAAAACGACGGCCAGTCTTAAGCTCGGGCCCGGTCTCTAGTCGCTACA
AACTTCTCTCTGCTGAAGCAGGCTGGAGACGTGGAGGAGAACCCTGGACCTGTGAGCAAGGGCGAGGAGC
TGTTCACCGGGGTGGTGCCCATCCTGGTCGAGCTGGACGGCGACGTAAACGGCCACAAGTTCAGCGTGTC
CGGCGAGGGCGAGGGCGATGCCACCTACGGCAAGCTGACCCTGAAGTTCATCTGCACCACCGGCAAGCTG
CCCGTGCCCTGGCCCACCCTCGTGACCACCCTGACCTACGGCGTGCAGTGCTTCAGCCGCTACCCCGACC
ACATGAAGCAGCACGACTTCTTCAAGTCCGCCATGCCCGAAGGCTACGTCCAGGAGCGCACCATCTTCTT
CAAGGACGACGGCAACTACAAGACCCGCGCCGAGGTGAAGTTCGAGGGCGACACCCTGGTGAACCGCATC
GAGCTGAAGGGCATCGACTTCAAGGAGGACGGCAACATCCTGGGGCACAAGCTGGAGTACAACTACAACA
GCCACAACGTCTATATCATGGCCGACAAGCAGAAGAACGGCATCAAGGTGAACTTCAAGATCCGCCACAA
CATCGAGGACGGCAGCGCGCAGCTCGCCGACCACTACCAGCAGAACACCCCCATCGGCGACGGCCCCGTG
CTGCTGCCCGACAACCACTACCTGAGCACCCAGTCCGCCCTGAGCAAAGACCCCAACGAGAAGCGCGATC
ACATGGTCCTGCTGGAGTTCGTGACCGCCGCCGGGATCACTCTCGGCATGGACGAGCTGTACAAGTAAGC
TAGAACTATAGTGAGTCGTATTACGTAGATCCAGACATGATAAGATACATTGATGAGTTTGGACAAACCA
CAACTAGAATGCAGTGAAAAAAATGCTTTATTTGTGAAATTTGTGATGCTATTGCTTTATTTGTAACCAT
TATAAGCTGCAATAAACAAGTTAACAACAACAATTGCATTCATTTTATGTTTCAGGTTCAGGGGGAGGTG
TGGGAGGTTTTTTAATTCCTCAAGAGACCTCTAGACCAGCCAGGACAGAAATGCCTCGACTTCGCTGCTA
CCCAAGGTTGCCGGGTGACGCACACCGTGGAAACGGATGAAGGCACGAACCCAGTGGACATAAGCCTGTT
CGGTTCGTAAGCTGTAATGCAAGTAGCGTATGCGCTCACGCAACTGGTCCAGAACCTTGACCGAACGCAG
CGGTGGTAACGGCGCAGTGGCGGTTTTCATGGCTTGTTATGACTGTTTTTTTGGGGTACAGTCTATGCCT
CGGGCATCCAAGCAGCAAGCGCGTTACGCCGTGGGTCGATGTTTGATGTTATGGAGCAGCAACGATGTTA
CGCAGCAGGGCAGTCGCCCTAAAACAAAGTTAAACATTATGAGGGAAGCGGTGATCGCCGAAGTATCGAC
TCAACTATCAGAGGTAGTTGGCGTCATCGAGCGCCATCTCGAACCGACGTTGCTGGCCGTACATTTGTAC
GGCTCCGCAGTGGATGGCGGCCTGAAGCCACACAGTGATATTGATTTGCTGGTTACGGTGACCGTAAGGC
TTGATGAAACAACGCGGCGAGCTTTGATCAACGACCTTTTGGAAACTTCGGCTTCCCCTGGAGAGAGCGA
GATTCTCCGCGCTGTAGAAGTCACCATTGTTGTGCACGACGACATCATTCCGTGGCGTTATCCAGCTAAG
CGCGAACTGCAATTTGGAGAATGGCAGCGCAATGACATTCTTGCAGGTATCTTCGAGCCAGCCACGATCG
ACATTGATCTGGCTATCTTGCTGACAAAAGCAAGAGAACATAGCGTTGCCTTGGTAGGTCCAGCGGCGGA
GGAACTCTTTGATCCGGTTCCTGAACAGGATCTATTTGAGGCGCTAAATGAAACCTTAACGCTATGGAAC
TCGCCGCCCGACTGGGCTGGCGATGAGCGAAATGTAGTGCTTACGTTGTCCCGCATTTGGTACAGCGCAG
TAACCGGCAAAATCGCGCCGAAGGATGTCGCTGCCGACTGGGCAATGGAGCGCCTGCCGGCCCAGTATCA
GCCCGTCATACTTGAAGCTAGACAGGCTTATCTTGGACAAGAAGAAGATCGCTTGGCCTCGCGCGCAGAT
CAGTTGGAAGAATTTGTCCACTACGTGAAAGGCGAGATCACCAAGGTAGTCGGCAAATAACCCTCGAGCC
ACCCATGACCAAAATCCCTTAACGTGAGTTACGCGTCGTTCCACTGAGCGTCAGACCCCGTAGAAAAGAT
CAAAGGATCTTCTTGAGATCCTTTTTTTCTGCGCGTAATCTGCTGCTTGCAAACAAAAAAACCACCGCTA
CCAGCGGTGGTTTGTTTGCCGGATCAAGAGCTACCAACTCTTTTTCCGAAGGTAACTGGCTTCAGCAGAG
CGCAGATACCAAATACTGTTCTTCTAGTGTAGCCGTAGTTAGGCCACCACTTCAAGAACTCTGTAGCACC
GCCTACATACCTCGCTCTGCTAATCCTGTTACCAGTGGCTGCTGCCAGTGGCGATAAGTCGTGTCTTACC
GGGTTGGACTCAAGACGATAGTTACCGGATAAGGCGCAGCGGTCGGGCTGAACGGGGGGTTCGTGCACAC
AGCCCAGCTTGGAGCGAACGACCTACACCGAACTGAGATACCTACAGCGTGAGCTATGAGAAAGCGCCAC
GCTTCCCGAAGGGAGAAAGGCGGACAGGTATCCGGTAAGCGGCAGGGTCGGAACAGGAGAGCGCACGAGG
GAGCTTCCAGGGGGAAACGCCTGGTATCTTTATAGTCCTGTCGGGTTTCGCCACCTCTGACTTGAGCGTC
GATTTTTGTGATGCTCGTCAGGGGGGCGGAGCCTATGGAAAAACGCCAGCAACGCGGCCTTTTTACGGTT
CCTGGCCTTTTGCTGGCCTTTTGCTCACATGTTCTTTCCTGCGTTATCCCCTGATTCTGTGGATAACCGT
ATTACCGCCTTTGAGTGAGCTGATACCGCTCGCCGCAGCCGAACGACCGAGCGCAGCGAGTCAGTGAGCG
AGGAAGCGGAAGAGCGCCCAATACGCAAACCGCCTCTCCCCGCGCGTTGGCCGATTCATTAATGCAGCTG
GCACGACAGGTTTCCCGACTGGAAAGCGGGCAGTGAGCGCAACGCAATTAATACGCGTACCGCTAGCCAG
GAAGAGTTTGTAGAAACGCAAAAAGGCCATCCGTCAGGATGGCCTTCTGCTTAGTTTGATGCCTGGCAGT
TTATGGCGGGCGTCCTGCCCGCCACCCTCCGGGCCGTTGCTTCACAACGTTCAAATCC
